Addgene plasmid #179986: pCG_batCoV RaTG13 M C-V5-tag
Purpose: Mammalian expression vector for RaTG13 M, V5-tagged. Sequence codon-optimized.
Depositing lab: Konstantin Sparrer. Depositing organization: Universitaet Ulm. Publication: Systematic functional analysis of SARS-CoV-2 proteins uncovers viral innate immune antagonists and remaining vulnerabilities. Hayn M, Hirschenberger M, Koepke L, Nchioua R, Straub JH, Klute S, Hunszinger V, Zech F, Prelli Bozzo C, Aftab W, Christensen MH, Conzelmann C, Muller JA, Srinivasachar Badarinarayan S, Sturzel CM, Forne I, Stenger S, Conzelmann KK, Munch J, Schmidt FI, Sauter D, Imhof A, Kirchhoff F, Sparrer KMJ. Cell Rep. 2021 May 18;35(7):109126. doi: 10.1016/j.celrep.2021.109126. Epub 2021 Apr 27. PubMed 33974846.
Backbone
  Vector backbone: pCG
  Vector type: Mammalian Expression
Growth in bacteria
  Bacterial resistance: Ampicillin, 100 μg/mL
  Growth temperature: 37°C
  Growth strain: DH5alpha
  Copy number: High Copy
Gene/Insert
  Gene/Insert name: RaTG13 M
  Species: Synthetic
  Mutation: human codon-optimized
  Cloning method: Restriction Enzyme; 5′ cloning site Unknown (unknown if destroyed); 3′ cloning site Unknown (unknown if destroyed)
Terms and licenses: Academic/Nonprofit Terms; Industry Terms: Not Available to Industry
How to cite: pCG_batCoV RaTG13 M C-V5-tag was a gift from Konstantin Sparrer (Addgene plasmid # 179986 ; http://n2t.net/addgene:179986 ; RRID:Addgene_179986)
