[The description below was written by a language model from this plasmid's Addgene catalogue record and pLannotate feature annotations shown in this document.]
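Description:
pCG_batCoV RaTG13 M C-V5-tag is a 5.7 kb mammalian expression plasmid built on the pCG backbone that drives expression of the membrane (M) protein of the bat coronavirus RaTG13. The open reading frame is synthetic and human codon-optimized, and according to the catalogue entry it carries a C-terminal V5 epitope tag. The automated annotation does not call the V5 tag as a separate feature, and it labels the coding sequence by its closest database match, the SARS-CoV-2 M protein, an envelope component central to virion morphogenesis and assembly. This match fits a closely related M protein. The cloning sites used to insert the gene are not recorded.

Transcription is driven by the human cytomegalovirus immediate early enhancer and promoter, followed by a 5' untranslated leader from the herpes simplex virus thymidine kinase gene. Downstream of the M coding sequence lie a rabbit β-globin intron, a short residual β-globin exon segment and the rabbit β-globin polyadenylation signal, which together support splicing, 3' end processing and efficient mRNA accumulation in transfected cells. An SV40 early promoter segment is also present in reverse orientation, with no mammalian selection marker annotated, so the plasmid appears suited to transient transfection. In E. coli it is maintained through a high-copy ColE1/pUC-type origin with ampicillin resistance from β-lactamase. An f1 origin, a T7 promoter and fragments of lacZα, lacI, rop and bom are backbone remnants. The associated study systematically analysed coronavirus proteins as antagonists of innate immunity, so the construct likely serves to compare the RaTG13 M protein with related orthologues, with detection through the V5 tag.
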