Features (pLannotate 1.2.2; 17 found; start..end, strand, type, name):
      1..304     +  enhancer       CMV enhancer: human cytomegalovirus immediate early enhancer
    305..508     +  promoter       CMV promoter: human cytomegalovirus (CMV) immediate early promoter
    598..637     +  5'UTR          HSV TK 5'-UTR: 5' untranslated region from the herpes simplex virus thymidine kinase gene
    673..1335    +  CDS            VME1_SARS2: Experimental evidence at protein level: Swiss-Prot protein existence level 1. Component of the viral envelope that plays a central role in virus morphogenesis and assembly via its interactions with other viral proteins (By similarity). Regulates the localization of S protein at cis-Golgi, the place of virus budding (PubMed:33229438). May act by binding cytoplasmic c-terminus of S (PubMed:33229438). From Severe acute respiratory syndrome coronavirus 2 (2019-nCoV) (SARS-CoV-2).
   1407..1979    +  intron         β-globin intron: intron from rabbit β-globin gene
   1983..2105    +  CDS            HBB: HBB_COLGU - Experimental evidence at transcript level: Swiss-Prot protein existence level 2. Involved in oxygen transport from the lung to the various peripheral tissues. From Colobus guereza (Mantled guereza) (Eastern black-and-white colobus monkey).
   2176..2231    +  polyA_signal   β-globin poly(A) signal: rabbit β-globin polyadenylation signal (Gil and Proudfoot, 1987)
   2571..2760    -  promoter       SV40 promoter: SV40 early promoter
   2760..2814    -  CDS            lacI (fragment): lac repressor; lacI; The lac repressor binds to the lac operator to inhibit transcription in E. coli. This inhibition can be relieved by adding lactose or isopropyl-β-D-thiogalactopyranoside (IPTG).
   2997..3585    -  rep_origin     ori: high-copy-number ColE1/pMB1/pBR322/pUC origin of replication
   3756..4616    -  CDS            AmpR: β-lactamase; bla; confers resistance to ampicillin, carbenicillin, and related antibiotics
   4617..4721    -  promoter       AmpR promoter: bla
   4816..4851    +  CDS            rop (fragment): Rop protein, which maintains plasmids at low copy number; rop
   4953..5052    +  misc_feature   bom (fragment): basis of mobility region from pBR322
   5080..5508    -  rep_origin     f1 ori (sequence partly withheld): f1 bacteriophage origin of replication; arrow indicates direction of (+) strand synthesis
   5512..5669    -  CDS            lacZα (fragment): LacZα fragment of β-galactosidase; lacZ fragment
   5672..5690    +  promoter       T7 promoter: promoter for bacteriophage T7 RNA polymerase
>Addgene plasmid #179986 | pCG_batCoV RaTG13 M C-V5-tag | addgene full sequence | sequence record 353887 | Addgene NGS Result
CGTTACATAACTTACGGTAAATGGCCCGCCTGGCTGACCGCCCAACGACCCCCGCCCATTGACGTCAATA
ATGACGTATGTTCCCATAGTAACGCCAATAGGGACTTTCCATTGACGTCAATGGGTGGAGTATTTACGGT
AAACTGCCCACTTGGCAGTACATCAAGTGTATCATATGCCAAGTACGCCCCCTATTGACGTCAATGACGG
TAAATGGCCCGCCTGGCATTATGCCCAGTACATGACCTTATGGGACTTTCCTACTTGGCAGTACATCTAC
GTATTAGTCATCGCTATTACCATGGTGATGCGGTTTTGGCAGTACATCAATGGGCGTGGATAGCGGTTTG
ACTCACGGGGATTTCCAAGTCTCCACCCCATTGACGTCAATGGGAGTTTGTTTTGGCACCAAAATCAACG
GGACTTTCCAAAATGTCGTAACAACTCCGCCCCATTGACGCAAATGGGCGGTAGGCGTGTACGGTGGGAG
GTCTATATAAGCAGAGCTCGTTTAGTGAACCGTCAGATCGCCTGGAGACGCCATCCACGCTGTTTTGACC
TCCATAGAAGACACCGGGACCGATCCAGCCTCCGGGGGATCTTGGTGGCGTGAAACTCCCGCACCTCTTC
GGCCAGCGCCTTGTAGAAGCGCGTAGGCCTTCTAGAGCCACCATGGCAGATAACGGCACCATAACTGTTG
AAGAGCTCAAGAAGCTGTTGGAACAATGGAACCTCGTAATAGGATTTCTGTTTCTCACATGGATCTGTTT
GCTGCAATTTGCATACGCGAATAGAAATCGATTCCTGTACATCATCAAGCTCATCTTTCTCTGGCTCCTC
TGGCCAGTCACGTTGGCATGCTTCGTGCTCGCAGCTGTTTACAGAATAAACTGGATTACAGGCGGGATAG
CCATAGCTATGGCTTGCCTCGTCGGTCTCATGTGGTTGAGCTACTTTATAGCTAGCTTTCGACTGTTCGC
CAGAACCCGGTCAATGTGGAGTTTTAACCCTGAAACCAATATTCTCCTGAACGTCCCACTCCACGGGACC
ATTCTGACACGGCCATTGCTCGAGTCAGAATTGGTCATTGGAGCCGTCATTCTTCGCGGCCACCTGAGGA
TCGCTGGGCATCACCTGGGGCGGTGTGACATAAAAGATTTGCCCAAGGAAATCACAGTTGCTACTTCCAG
GACCCTGAGCTATTATAAACTGGGAGCAAGTCAACGAGTGGCTGGGGACAGTGGCTTTGCAGCCTATAGC
CGCTATCGCATCGGTAATTACAAGTTGAATACGGACCACTCAAGCTCCAGCGATAATATTGCACTCTTGG
TGCAAGGAAAGCCCATCCCCAACCCCCTGCTGGGCCTTGATTCTACGTAAACGCGTCGGATCCTGAGAAC
TTCAGGGTGAGTTTGGGGACCCTTGATTGTTCTTTCTTTTTCGCTATTGTAAAATTCATGTTATATGGAG
GGGGCAAAGTTTTCAGGGTGTTGTTTAGAATGGGAAGATGTCCCTTGTATCACCATGGACCCTCATGATA
ATTTTGTTTCTTTCACTTTCTACTCTGTTGACAACCATTGTCTCCTCTTATTTTCTTTTCATTTTCTGTA
ACTTTTTCGTTAAACTTTAGCTTGCATTTGTAACGAATTTTTAAATTCACTTTTGTTTATTTGTCAGATT
GTAAGTACTTTCTCTAATCACTTTTTTTTCAAGGCAATCAGGGTATATTATATTGTACTTCAGCACAGTT
TTAGAGAACAATTGTTATAATTAAATGATAAGGTAGAATATTTCTGCATATAAATTCTGGCTGGCGTGGA
AATATTCTTATTGGTAGAAACAACTACACCCTGGTCATCATCCTGCCTTTCTCTTTATGGTTACAATGAT
ATACACTGTTTGAGATGAGGATAAAATACTCTGAGTCCAAACCGGGCCCCTCTGCTAACCATGTTCATGC
CTTCTTCTCTTTCCTACAGCTCCTGGGCAACGTGCTGGTTGTTGTGCTGTCTCATCATTTTGGCAAAGAA
TTCACTCCTCAGGTGCAGGCTGCCTATCAGAAGGTGGTGGCTGGTGTGGCCAATGCCCTGGCTCACAAAT
ACCACTGAGATCTTTTTCCCTCTGCCAAAAATTATGGGGACATCATGAAGCCCCTTGAGCATCTGACTTC
TGGCTAATAAAGGAAATTTATTTTCATTGCAATAGTGTGTTGGAATTTTTTGTGTCTCTCACTCGGAAGG
ACATATGGGAGGGCAAATCATTTAAAACATCAGAATGAGTATTTGGTTTAGAGTTTGGCAACATATGCCC
ATATGCTGGCTGCCATGAACAAAGGTTGGCTATAAAGAGGTCATCAGTATATGAAACAGCCCCCTGCTGT
CCATTCCTTATTCCATAGAAAAGCCTTGACTTGAGGTTAGATTTTTTTTATATTTTGTTTTGTGTTATTT
TTTTCTTTAACATCCCTAAAATTTTCCTTACATGTTTTACTAGCCAGATTTTTCCTCCTCTCCTGACTAC
TCCCAGTCATAGCTGTCCCTCTTCTCTTATGGAGATCCCTCGAGGAGCTTTTTGCAAAAGCCTAGGCCTC
CAAAAAAGCCTCTTCACTACTTCTGGAATAGCTCAGAGGCCGAGGCGGCCTCGGCCTCTGCATAAATAAA
AAAAATTAGTCAGCCATGGGGCGGAGAATGGGCGGAACTGGGCGGAGTTAGGGGCGGGATGGGCGGAGTT
AGGGGCGGGACTATGGTTGCTGACTAATTGCTGCATTAATGAATCGGCCAACGCGCGGGGAGAGGCGGTT
TGCGTATTGGGCGCTCTTCCGCTTCCTCGCTCACTGACTCGCTGCGCTCGGTCGTTCGGCTGCGGCGAGC
GGTATCAGCTCACTCAAAGGCGGTAATACGGTTATCCACAGAATCAGGGGATAACGCAGGAAAGAACATG
TGAGCAAAAGGCCAGCAAAAGGCCAGGAACCGTAAAAAGGCCGCGTTGCTGGCGTTTTTCCATAGGCTCC
GCCCCCCTGACGAGCATCACAAAAATCGACGCTCAAGTCAGAGGTGGCGAAACCCGACAGGACTATAAAG
ATACCAGGCGTTTCCCCCTGGAAGCTCCCTCGTGCGCTCTCCTGTTCCGACCCTGCCGCTTACCGGATAC
CTGTCCGCCTTTCTCCCTTCGGGAAGCGTGGCGCTTTCTCATAGCTCACGCTGTAGGTATCTCAGTTCGG
TGTAGGTCGTTCGCTCCAAGCTGGGCTGTGTGCACGAACCCCCCGTTCAGCCCGACCGCTGCGCCTTATC
CGGTAACTATCGTCTTGAGTCCAACCCGGTAAGACACGACTTATCGCCACTGGCAGCAGCCACTGGTAAC
AGGATTAGCAGAGCGAGGTATGTAGGCGGTGCTACAGAGTTCTTGAAGTGGTGGCCTAACTACGGCTACA
CTAGAAGAACAGTATTTGGTATCTGCGCTCTGCTGAAGCCAGTTACCTTCGGAAAAAGAGTTGGTAGCTC
TTGATCCGGCAAACAAACCACCGCTGGTAGCGGTGGTTTTTTTGTTTGCAAGCAGCAGATTACGCGCAGA
AAAAAAGGATCTCAAGAAGATCCTTTGATCTTTTCTACGGGGTCTGACGCTCAGTGGAACGAAAACTCAC
GTTAAGGGATTTTGGTCATGAGATTATCAAAAAGGATCTTCACCTAGATCCTTTTAAATTAAAAATGAAG
TTTTAAATCAATCTAAAGTATATATGAGTAAACTTGGTCTGACAGTTACCAATGCTTAATCAGTGAGGCA
CCTATCTCAGCGATCTGTCTATTTCGTTCATCCATAGTTGCCTGACTCCCCGTCGTGTAGATAACTACGA
TACGGGAGGGCTTACCATCTGGCCCCAGTGCTGCAATGATACCGCGAGACCCACGCTCACCGGCTCCAGA
TTTATCAGCAATAAACCAGCCAGCCGGAAGGGCCGAGCGCAGAAGTGGTCCTGCAACTTTATCCGCCTCC
ATCCAGTCTATTAATTGTTGCCGGGAAGCTAGAGTAAGTAGTTCGCCAGTTAATAGTTTGCGCAACGTTG
TTGCCATTGCTACAGGCATCGTGGTGTCACGCTCGTCGTTTGGTATGGCTTCATTCAGCTCCGGTTCCCA
ACGATCAAGGCGAGTTACATGATCCCCCATGTTGTGCAAAAAAGCGGTTAGCTCCTTCGGTCCTCCGATC
GTTGTCAGAAGTAAGTTGGCCGCAGTGTTATCACTCATGGTTATGGCAGCACTGCATAATTCTCTTACTG
TCATGCCATCCGTAAGATGCTTTTCTGTGACTGGTGAGTACTCAACCAAGTCATTCTGAGAATAGTGTAT
GCGGCGACCGAGTTGCTCTTGCCCGGCGTCAATACGGGATAATACCGCGCCACATAGCAGAACTTTAAAA
GTGCTCATCATTGGAAAACGTTCTTCGGGGCGAAAACTCTCAAGGATCTTACCGCTGTTGAGATCCAGTT
CGATGTAACCCACTCGTGCACCCAACTGATCTTCAGCATCTTTTACTTTCACCAGCGTTTCTGGGTGAGC
AAAAACAGGAAGGCAAAATGCCGCAAAAAAGGGAATAAGGGCGACACGGAAATGTTGAATACTCATACTC
TTCCTTTTTCAATATTATTGAAGCATTTATCAGGGTTATTGTCTCATGAGCGGATACATATTTGAATGTA
TTTAGAAAAATAAACAAATAGGGGTTCCGCGCACATTTCCCCGAAAAGTGCCACCTGACGTCTAAGAAAC
CATTATTATCATGACATTAACCTATAAAAATAGGCGTATCACGAGGCCCTTTCGTCTCGCGCGTTTCGGT
GATGACGGTGAAAACCTCTGACACATGCAGCTCCCGGAGACGGTCACAGCTTGTCTGTAAGCGGATGCCG
GGAGCAGACAAGCCCGTCAGGGCGCGTCAGCGGGTGTTGGCGGGTGTCGGGGCTGGCTTAACTATGCGGC
ATCAGAGCAGATTGTACTGAGAGTGCACCATATGCGGTGTGAAATACCGCACAGATGCGTAAGGAGAAAA
TACCGCATCAGGAAATTGTAAGCGTTAATATTTTGTTAAAATTCGCGTTAAATTTTTGTTAAATCAGCTC
ATTTTTTAACCAATAGGCCGAAATCGGCAAAATCCCTTATAAATCAAAAGAATAGACCGAGATAGGGT
[37 nt withheld, positions 5179-5215]
AAAGAACGTGGACTCCAACGTCAAAGG
[49 nt withheld, positions 5243-5291]
T
[91 nt withheld, positions 5293-5383]
G
[124 nt withheld, positions 5385-5508]
CCATTCGCCATTCAGGCTGCGCAACTGTTGGGAAGGGCGATCGGTGCGGGCCTCTTCGCTATTACGCCAG
CTGGCGAAAGGGGGATGTGCTGCAAGGCGATTAAGTTGGGTAACGCCAGGGTTTTCCCAGTCACGACGTT
GTAAAACGACGGCCAGTGAATTGTAATACGACTCACTATAGGGCGAATTCGAGCTCGCCC
